>Addgene plasmid #140977 | pcDNA5/FRT/TO-GAlphaoB-RLuc8 | addgene full sequence | sequence record 300660 | Addgene NGS Result
GACGGATCGGGAGATCTCCCGATCCCCTATGGTGCACTCTCAGTACAATCTGCTCTGATGCCGCATAGTT
AAGCCAGTATCTGCTCCCTGCTTGTGTGTTGGAGGTCGCTGAGTAGTGCGCGAGCAAAATTTAAGCTACA
ACAAGGCAAGGCTTGACCGACAATTGCATGAAGAATCTGCTTAGGGTTAGGCGTTTTGCGCTGCTTCGCG
ATGTACGGGCCAGATATACGCGTTGACATTGATTATTGACTAGTTATTAATAGTAATCAATTACGGGGTC
ATTAGTTCATAGCCCATATATGGAGTTCCGCGTTACATAACTTACGGTAAATGGCCCGCCTGGCTGACCG
CCCAACGACCCCCGCCCATTGACGTCAATAATGACGTATGTTCCCATAGTAACGCCAATAGGGACTTTCC
ATTGACGTCAATGGGTGGAGTATTTACGGTAAACTGCCCACTTGGCAGTACATCAAGTGTATCATATGCC
AAGTACGCCCCCTATTGACGTCAATGACGGTAAATGGCCCGCCTGGCATTATGCCCAGTACATGACCTTA
TGGGACTTTCCTACTTGGCAGTACATCTACGTATTAGTCATCGCTATTACCATGGTGATGCGGTTTTGGC
AGTACATCAATGGGCGTGGATAGCGGTTTGACTCACGGGGATTTCCAAGTCTCCACCCCATTGACGTCAA
TGGGAGTTTGTTTTGGCACCAAAATCAACGGGACTTTCCAAAATGTCGTAACAACTCCGCCCCATTGACG
CAAATGGGCGGTAGGCGTGTACGGTGGGAGGTCTATATAAGCAGAGCTCTCCCTATCAGTGATAGAGATC
TCCCTATCAGTGATAGAGATCGTCGACGAGCTCGTTTAGTGAACCGTCAGATCGCCTGGAGACGCCATCC
ACGCTGTTTTGACCTCCATAGAAGACACCGGGACCGATCCAGCCTCCGGACTCTAGCGTTTAAACTTAAG
CTTGGTACCGAGCTCGGATCCACTAGTCCAGTGTGGTGGAATTCTGCAGATATCACCACCGCCAGCTCCT
CCCTGGCCAAGGACACTTCATCGACCGGTGAGAACCTGTACTTCCAGCTAATGGGATGTACTCTGAGCGC
AGAGGAGAGAGCCGCCCTCGAGCGGAGCAAGGCGATTGAGAAAAACCTCAAAGAGGATGGCATCAGCGCC
GCCAAAGACGTGAAATTACTCCTGCTCGGGGCTGGAGAATCAGGAAAAAGCACCATTGTGAAGCAGATGA
AGATCATCCATGAAGATGGCTTCTCCGGAGAAGACGTGAAACAGTACAAGCCTGTTGTCTACAGCAACAC
TATCCAGTCCCTGGCAGCCATCGTCCGGGCCATGGACACTTTGTCTGGTGGTGGTGGATCCATGGCTTCC
AAGGTGTACGACCCCGAGCAACGCAAACGCATGATCACTGGGCCTCAGTGGTGGGCTCGCTGCAAGCAAA
TGAACGTGCTGGACTCCTTCATCAACTACTATGATTCCGAGAAGCACGCCGAGAACGCCGTGATTTTTCT
GCATGGTAACGCTACCTCCAGCTACCTGTGGAGGCACGTCGTGCCTCACATCGAGCCCGTGGCTAGATGC
ATCATCCCTGATCTGATCGGAATGGGTAAGTCCGGCAAGAGCGGGAATGGCTCATATCGCCTCCTGGATC
ACTACAAGTACCTCACCGCTTGGTTCGAGCTGCTGAACCTTCCAAAGAAAATCATCTTTGTGGGCCACGA
CTGGGGGGCTGCTCTGGCCTTTCACTACGCCTACGAGCACCAAGACAGGATCAAGGCCATCGTCCATATG
GAGAGTGTCGTGGACGTGATCGAGTCCTGGGACGAGTGGCCTGACATCGAGGAGGATATCGCCCTGATCA
AGAGCGAAGAGGGCGAGAAAATGGTGCTTGAGAATAACTTCTTCGTCGAGACCGTGCTCCCAAGCAAGAT
CATGCGGAAACTGGAGCCTGAGGAGTTCGCTGCCTACCTGGAGCCATTCAAGGAGAAGGGCGAGGTTAGA
CGGCCTACCCTCTCCTGGCCTCGCGAGATCCCTCTCGTTAAGGGAGGCAAGCCCGACGTCGTCCAGATTG
TCCGCAACTACAACGCCTACCTTCGGGCCAGCGACGATCTGCCTAAGCTGTTCATCGAGTCCGACCCTGG
GTTCTTTTCCAACGCTATTGTCGAGGGAGCTAAGAAGTTCCCTAACACCGAGTTCGTGAAGGTGAAGGGC
CTCCACTTCCTCCAGGAGGACGCTCCAGATGAAATGGGTAAGTACATCAAGAGCTTCGTGGAGCGCGTGC
TGAAGAACGAGCAGAGCGGAGGAGGCGGCAGTGGCATCGAATATGGTGATAAGGAGAGAAAGGCTGACGC
CAAGATGGTGTGTGATGTGGTGAGTCGGATGGAAGACACCGAGCCCTTCTCTGCAGAGCTGCTTTCTGCC
ATGATGCGGCTCTGGGGCGACTCAGGAATCCAAGAGTGCTTCAACCGGTCCCGGGAGTATCAGCTCAACG
ACTCTGCCAAATACTACCTGGACAGCCTGGATCGGATTGGGGCCGCCGACTACCAGCCCACCGAGCAGGA
CATCCTCCGAACCAGGGTCAAAACCACTGGCATCGTAGAAACCCACTTCACATTCAAGAACCTCCACTTC
AGGCTGTTTGACGTCGGAGGCCAGCGATCTGAACGCAAGAAGTGGATCCATTGCTTCGAGGACGTCACGG
CCATCATTTTCTGTGTCGCGCTCAGCGGCTATGACCAGGTGCTCCACGAAGATGAAACCACGAACCGCAT
GCACGAATCCCTGAAGCTTTTTGACAGCATCTGCAACAACAAATGGTTCACAGACACGTCCATCATCCTG
TTTCTTAACAAGAAGGACATATTTGAAGAGAAGATCAAGAAGTCCCCGCTCACCATCTGCTTTCCTGAAT
ATACAGGCCCCAGCGCCTTCACAGAAGCCGTGGCTTACATCCAGGCCCAGTACGAGAGCAAGAACAAGTC
AGCCCACAAGGAGATCTACACCCACGTCACCTGCGCCACGGACACCAACAACATCCAGTTTGTCTTTGAT
GCTGTGACGGACGTCATCATCGCCAAAAACCTGCGGGGCTGTGGACTCTACTGATAGCTCGAGTCTAGAG
GGCCCGTTTAAACCCGCTGATCAGCCTCGACTGTGCCTTCTAGTTGCCAGCCATCTGTTGTTTGCCCCTC
CCCCGTGCCTTCCTTGACCCTGGAAGGTGCCACTCCCACTGTCCTTTCCTAATAAAATGAGGAAATTGCA
TCGCATTGTCTGAGTAGGTGTCATTCTATTCTGGGGGGTGGGGTGGGGCAGGACAGCAAGGGGGAGGATT
GGGAAGACAATAGCAGGCATGCTGGGGATGCGGTGGGCTCTATGGCTTCTGAGGCGGAAAGAACCAGCTG
GGGCTCTAGGGGGTATCCCC
[124 nt withheld, positions 3451-3574]
C
[91 nt withheld, positions 3576-3666]
AGGGTGATGGTTCACGTACCTAGAAGTTCCTATTCCGAAGTTCCTATTCTCTAGAAAGTATAGGAACTTC
CTTGGCCAAAAAGCCTGAACTCACCGCGACGTCTGTCGAGAAGTTTCTGATCGAAAAGTTCGACAGCGTC
TCCGACCTGATGCAGCTCTCGGAGGGCGAAGAATCTCGTGCTTTCAGCTTCGATGTAGGAGGGCGTGGAT
ATGTCCTGCGGGTAAATAGCTGCGCCGATGGTTTCTACAAAGATCGTTATGTTTATCGGCACTTTGCATC
GGCCGCGCTCCCGATTCCGGAAGTGCTTGACATTGGGGAATTCAGCGAGAGCCTGACCTATTGCATCTCC
CGCCGTGCACAGGGTGTCACGTTGCAAGACCTGCCTGAAACCGAACTGCCCGCTGTTCTGCAGCCGGTCG
CGGAGGCCATGGATGCGATCGCTGCGGCCGATCTTAGCCAGACGAGCGGGTTCGGCCCATTCGGACCGCA
AGGAATCGGTCAATACACTACATGGCGTGATTTCATATGCGCGATTGCTGATCCCCATGTGTATCACTGG
CAAACTGTGATGGACGACACCGTCAGTGCGTCCGTCGCGCAGGCTCTCGATGAGCTGATGCTTTGGGCCG
AGGACTGCCCCGAAGTCCGGCACCTCGTGCACGCGGATTTCGGCTCCAACAATGTCCTGACGGACAATGG
CCGCATAACAGCGGTCATTGACTGGAGCGAGGCGATGTTCGGGGATTCCCAATACGAGGTCGCCAACATC
TTCTTCTGGAGGCCGTGGTTGGCTTGTATGGAGCAGCAGACGCGCTACTTCGAGCGGAGGCATCCGGAGC
TTGCAGGATCGCCGCGGCTCCGGGCGTATATGCTCCGCATTGGTCTTGACCAACTCTATCAGAGCTTGGT
TGACGGCAATTTCGATGATGCAGCTTGGGCGCAGGGTCGATGCGACGCAATCGTCCGATCCGGAGCCGGG
ACTGTCGGGCGTACACAAATCGCCCGCAGAAGCGCGGCCGTCTGGACCGATGGCTGTGTAGAAGTACTCG
CCGATAGTGGAAACCGACGCCCCAGCACTCGTCCGAGGGCAAAGGAATAGCACGTACTACGAGATTTCGA
TTCCACCGCCGCCTTCTATGAAAGGTTGGGCTTCGGAATCGTTTTCCGGGACGCCGGCTGGATGATCCTC
CAGCGCGGGGATCTCATGCTGGAGTTCTTCGCCCACCCCAACTTGTTTATTGCAGCTTATAATGGTTACA
AATAAAGCAATAGCATCACAAATTTCACAAATAAAGCATTTTTTTCACTGCATTCTAGTTGTGGTTTGTC
CAAACTCATCAATGTATCTTATCATGTCTGTATACCGTCGACCTCTAGCTAGAGCTTGGCGTAATCATGG
TCATAGCTGTTTCCTGTGTGAAATTGTTATCCGCTCACAATTCCACACAACATACGAGCCGGAAGCATAA
AGTGTAAAGCCTGGGGTGCCTAATGAGTGAGCTAACTCACATTAATTGCGTTGCGCTCACTGCCCGCTTT
CCAGTCGGGAAACCTGTCGTGCCAGCTGCATTAATGAATCGGCCAACGCGCGGGGAGAGGCGGTTTGCGT
ATTGGGCGCTCTTCCGCTTCCTCGCTCACTGACTCGCTGCGCTCGGTCGTTCGGCTGCGGCGAGCGGTAT
CAGCTCACTCAAAGGCGGTAATACGGTTATCCACAGAATCAGGGGATAACGCAGGAAAGAACATGTGAGC
AAAAGGCCAGCAAAAGGCCAGGAACCGTAAAAAGGCCGCGTTGCTGGCGTTTTTCCATAGGCTCCGCCCC
CCTGACGAGCATCACAAAAATCGACGCTCAAGTCAGAGGTGGCGAAACCCGACAGGACTATAAAGATACC
AGGCGTTTCCCCCTGGAAGCTCCCTCGTGCGCTCTCCTGTTCCGACCCTGCCGCTTACCGGATACCTGTC
CGCCTTTCTCCCTTCGGGAAGCGTGGCGCTTTCTCATAGCTCACGCTGTAGGTATCTCAGTTCGGTGTAG
GTCGTTCGCTCCAAGCTGGGCTGTGTGCACGAACCCCCCGTTCAGCCCGACCGCTGCGCCTTATCCGGTA
ACTATCGTCTTGAGTCCAACCCGGTAAGACACGACTTATCGCCACTGGCAGCAGCCACTGGTAACAGGAT
TAGCAGAGCGAGGTATGTAGGCGGTGCTACAGAGTTCTTGAAGTGGTGGCCTAACTACGGCTACACTAGA
AGAACAGTATTTGGTATCTGCGCTCTGCTGAAGCCAGTTACCTTCGGAAAAAGAGTTGGTAGCTCTTGAT
CCGGCAAACAAACCACCGCTGGTAGCGGTGGTTTTTTTGTTTGCAAGCAGCAGATTACGCGCAGAAAAAA
AGGATCTCAAGAAGATCCTTTGATCTTTTCTACGGGGTCTGACGCTCAGTGGAACGAAAACTCACGTTAA
GGGATTTTGGTCATGAGATTATCAAAAAGGATCTTCACCTAGATCCTTTTAAATTAAAAATGAAGTTTTA
AATCAATCTAAAGTATATATGAGTAAACTTGGTCTGACAGTTACCAATGCTTAATCAGTGAGGCACCTAT
CTCAGCGATCTGTCTATTTCGTTCATCCATAGTTGCCTGACTCCCCGTCGTGTAGATAACTACGATACGG
GAGGGCTTACCATCTGGCCCCAGTGCTGCAATGATACCGCGAGACCCACGCTCACCGGCTCCAGATTTAT
CAGCAATAAACCAGCCAGCCGGAAGGGCCGAGCGCAGAAGTGGTCCTGCAACTTTATCCGCCTCCATCCA
GTCTATTAATTGTTGCCGGGAAGCTAGAGTAAGTAGTTCGCCAGTTAATAGTTTGCGCAACGTTGTTGCC
ATTGCTACAGGCATCGTGGTGTCACGCTCGTCGTTTGGTATGGCTTCATTCAGCTCCGGTTCCCAACGAT
CAAGGCGAGTTACATGATCCCCCATGTTGTGCAAAAAAGCGGTTAGCTCCTTCGGTCCTCCGATCGTTGT
CAGAAGTAAGTTGGCCGCAGTGTTATCACTCATGGTTATGGCAGCACTGCATAATTCTCTTACTGTCATG
CCATCCGTAAGATGCTTTTCTGTGACTGGTGAGTACTCAACCAAGTCATTCTGAGAATAGTGTATGCGGC
GACCGAGTTGCTCTTGCCCGGCGTCAATACGGGATAATACCGCGCCACATAGCAGAACTTTAAAAGTGCT
CATCATTGGAAAACGTTCTTCGGGGCGAAAACTCTCAAGGATCTTACCGCTGTTGAGATCCAGTTCGATG
TAACCCACTCGTGCACCCAACTGATCTTCAGCATCTTTTACTTTCACCAGCGTTTCTGGGTGAGCAAAAA
CAGGAAGGCAAAATGCCGCAAAAAAGGGAATAAGGGCGACACGGAAATGTTGAATACTCATACTCTTCCT
TTTTCAATATTATTGAAGCATTTATCAGGGTTATTGTCTCATGAGCGGATACATATTTGAATGTATTTAG
AAAAATAAACAAATAGGGGTTCCGCGCACATTTCCCCGAAAAGTGCCACCTGACGTC
Features (pLannotate 1.2.2; 23 found; start..end, strand, type, name):
     28..80      -  misc_feature   bom (fragment): basis of mobility region from pBR322
    235..614     +  enhancer       CMV enhancer: human cytomegalovirus immediate early enhancer
    615..818     +  promoter       CMV promoter: human cytomegalovirus (CMV) immediate early promoter
    820..839     +  promoter       PLtetO-1 promoter (fragment): modified phage lambda PL promoter with tet operator sites (Lutz and Bujard, 1997)
    841..860     +  promoter       PLtetO-1 promoter (fragment): modified phage lambda PL promoter with tet operator sites (Lutz and Bujard, 1997)
    868..901     +  promoter       TRE3GV promoter (fragment): 3rd-generation Tet-responsive promoter that can be activated by binding of Tet-On® 3G, optimized for retroviral and lentiviral vectors
   1101..1373    +  CDS            GNAT1 (fragment): GNAT1_BOVIN - Experimental evidence at protein level: Swiss-Prot protein existence level 1. Functions as signal transducer for the rod photoreceptor RHO (PubMed:21285355, PubMed:23303210, PubMed:28655769, PubMed:8259210). Required for normal RHO-mediated light perception by the retina (By similarity). Guanine nucleotide-binding proteins (G proteins) function as transducers downstream of G protein-coupled receptors (GPCRs), such as the photoreceptor RHO. The alpha chain contains the guanine nucleotide binding site and alternates between an active, GTP-bound state and an inactive, GDP-bound stat
   1392..2324    +  CDS            hRluc: Renilla luciferase human codon-optimized
   2346..3131    +  CDS            GNAT3 (fragment): GNAT3_BOVIN - Experimental evidence at protein level: Swiss-Prot protein existence level 1. Guanine nucleotide-binding protein (G protein) alpha subunit playing a prominent role in bitter and sweet taste transduction as well as in umami (monosodium glutamate, monopotassium glutamate, and inosine monophosphate) taste transduction. From Bos taurus (Bovine).
   3181..3405    +  polyA_signal   bGH poly(A) signal: bovine growth hormone polyadenylation signal
   3409..3430    +  promoter       SV40 promoter (fragment): SV40 enhancer and early promoter
   3451..3684    +  rep_origin     f1 ori (fragment) (sequence partly withheld): f1 bacteriophage origin of replication; arrow indicates direction of (+) strand synthesis
   3689..3736    +  protein_bind   FRT: FLP-mediated recombination occurs in the 8-bp core sequence TCTAGAAA (Turan and Bode, 2011). FLP recombinase from the Saccharomyces cerevisiae 2μ plasmid
   3744..4766    +  CDS            HygR: aminoglycoside phosphotransferase from E. coli; aph(4)-Ia; confers resistance to hygromycin
   4776..4901    +  CDS            ble (fragment): BLE_KLEPN - Experimental evidence at protein level: Swiss-Prot protein existence level 1. Binding protein with a strong affinity to the bleomycin family of antibiotics. Binds to CL990; an antimitotic-antibiotic compound. From Klebsiella pneumoniae.
   4896..5017    +  polyA_signal   SV40 poly(A) signal: SV40 polyadenylation signal
   5090..5106    -  protein_bind   lac operator: The lac repressor binds to the lac operator to inhibit transcription in E. coli. This inhibition can be relieved by adding lactose or isopropyl-β-D-thiogalactopyranoside (IPTG). lac repressor encoded by lacI
   5114..5144    -  promoter       lac promoter: promoter for the E. coli lac operon
   5159..5180    -  protein_bind   CAP binding site: CAP binding activates transcription in the presence of cAMP. E. coli catabolite activator protein
   5193..5285    -  CDS            lacI (fragment): lac repressor; lacI; The lac repressor binds to the lac operator to inhibit transcription in E. coli. This inhibition can be relieved by adding lactose or isopropyl-β-D-thiogalactopyranoside (IPTG).
   5468..6056    -  rep_origin     ori: high-copy-number ColE1/pMB1/pBR322/pUC origin of replication
   6227..7087    -  CDS            AmpR: β-lactamase; bla; confers resistance to ampicillin, carbenicillin, and related antibiotics
   7088..7192    -  promoter       AmpR promoter: bla
