[The description below was written by a language model from this plasmid's Addgene catalogue record and pLannotate feature annotations shown in this document.]
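Description:
pcDNA5/FRT/TO-GAlphaoB-RLuc8 is a mammalian expression plasmid built on the Invitrogen pcDNA5/FRT/TO backbone, about 7.2 kb in total according to the sequenced record. In bacteria it is maintained through a high-copy ColE1/pUC-type origin and selected with ampicillin via the β-lactamase gene. For mammalian cells it carries a hygromycin resistance coding sequence placed immediately downstream of an FRT site and followed by an SV40 polyadenylation signal. In this backbone design, FLP-mediated recombination into a genomic FRT landing site allows isogenic stable lines to be selected with hygromycin, although the plasmid can equally be used by transient transfection.

The payload is human GNAO1 isoform alpha-2 (GαoB) with the Renilla luciferase variant RLuc8 inserted internally at amino acid position 92 of the alpha subunit, flanked on both sides by SGGGGS linkers. The feature table reflects this arrangement as a Renilla luciferase coding sequence sandwiched between two G alpha fragments. The automated annotation labels those fragments as bovine transducin and gustducin homologues, which most likely reflects similarity within the Gα family rather than the true identity given in the catalogue entry. Expression is driven by the CMV enhancer and promoter followed by tet operator sequences, making transcription tetracycline-regulatable in cells expressing the Tet repressor and constitutive otherwise, and it terminates at the bGH polyadenylation signal.

The construct serves as the luminescent donor component of a BRET2 biosensor from the TRUPATH platform, which monitors heterotrimeric G protein dissociation to profile GPCR coupling. The acceptor partner is not part of this plasmid. It was generated under the Illuminating the Druggable Genome programme.
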