Addgene plasmid #140977: pcDNA5/FRT/TO-GAlphaoB-RLuc8
Purpose: Encodes a G alpha subunit (GNAO1 Isoform Alpha 2) containing RLuc8 as an optimal component of a BRET2 biosensor for studying heterotrimeric G protein dissociation
Depositing lab: Bryan Roth. Depositing organization: University of North Carolina at Chapel Hill. Publication: TRUPATH, an open-source biosensor platform for interrogating the GPCR transducerome. Olsen RHJ, DiBerto JF, English JG, Glaudin AM, Krumm BE, Slocum ST, Che T, Gavin AC, McCorvy JD, Roth BL, Strachan RT. Nat Chem Biol. 2020 May 4. pii: 10.1038/s41589-020-0535-8. doi: 10.1038/s41589-020-0535-8. PubMed 32367019.
Backbone
  Vector backbone: pcDNA5/FRT/TO
  Backbone manufacturer: Invitrogen
  Backbone size w/o insert (bp): 5189
  Vector type: Mammalian Expression, Luciferase
  Selectable markers: Hygromycin
Growth in bacteria
  Bacterial resistance: Ampicillin, 100 μg/mL
  Growth temperature: 37°C
  Growth strain: NEB Stable
  Copy number: High Copy
Gene/Insert
  Gene/Insert name: GAlphaoB-Rluc8 (alt name: GNAO1 (Isoform Alpha-2))
  Species: H. sapiens (human)
  Insert size (bp): 2034
  Mutation: RLuc8 and flanking SGGGGS linkers have been inserted at amino acid position 92 of the alpha subunit
  Entrez Gene: GNAO1 (a.k.a. DEE17, EIEE17, G-ALPHA-o, GNAO, HG1G, HLA-DQB1, NEDIM)
  Promoter: CMV
  Cloning method: Gibson Cloning
  Sequencing primers: 5′ CGCAAATGGGCGGTAGGCGTG; 3′ TAGAAGGCACAGTCGAGG
Terms and licenses: Academic/Nonprofit Terms; Industry Terms: Not Available to Industry
Depositor comments: These plasmids were generated as part of the Illuminating the Druggable Genome (IDG) program sponsored by the NIH Common Fund. The goal of this program is to identify, gather, and distribute information and resources for proteins that currently are not well-studied yet belong to commonly drug-targeted protein families: protein kinases, non-olfactory G-protein coupled receptors (GPCRs), and ion channels. The IDG program is designed to develop fundamental research tools for understudied proteins, elucidate their function, and disseminate the IDG-related resources and data to the greater scientific community.
How to cite: pcDNA5/FRT/TO-GAlphaoB-RLuc8 was a gift from Bryan Roth (Addgene plasmid # 140977 ; http://n2t.net/addgene:140977 ; RRID:Addgene_140977)
